Addgene plasmid #11866: C-Ag20(0)
Depositing lab: Martin Smith. Depositing organization: University of California, Irvine. Publication: The COOH-terminal domain of agrin signals via a synaptic receptor in central nervous system neurons. Hoover CL, Hilgenberg LG, Smith MA. J Cell Biol. 2003 Jun 9. 161(5):923-32. 10.1083/jcb.200301013 PubMed 12796478.
Backbone
  Vector backbone: pTrcHis2
  Backbone manufacturer: Invitrogen
  Backbone size w/o insert (bp): 4406
  Vector type: Bacterial Expression
Growth in bacteria
  Bacterial resistance: Ampicillin, 100 μg/mL
  Growth temperature: 37°C
  Growth strain: DH5alpha
  Copy number: High Copy
Gene/Insert
  Gene/Insert name: Agrn (alt name: Agrin)
  Species: M. musculus (mouse)
  Insert size (bp): 528
  GenBank ID: NM_021604
  Entrez Gene: Agrn (a.k.a. Agrin, nmf380)
  Tag / fusion protein: myc (C terminal on backbone); His (C terminal on backbone)
  Cloning method: Restriction Enzyme; 5′ cloning site BamHI (not destroyed); 3′ cloning site EcoRI (not destroyed)
  Sequencing primers: 5′ AGAGGTATATATTAATGTATCG; 3′ N/A
Terms and licenses: Academic/Nonprofit Terms; Industry Terms: Not Available to Industry
Depositor comments: Hilgenberg, L. G., Su, H., Gu, H., O'Dowd D, K. & Smith, M. A. (2006) alpha3Na+/K+-ATPase Is a neuronal receptor for agrin. Cell 125, 359-69. Note: Addgene found several mismatches in its sequence compared with the provided insert sequence.
How to cite: C-Ag20(0) was a gift from Martin Smith (Addgene plasmid # 11866 ; http://n2t.net/addgene:11866 ; RRID:Addgene_11866)
