[The description below was written by a language model from this plasmid's Addgene catalogue record.]
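Description:
C-Ag20(0) is a bacterial expression plasmid built on the commercial pTrcHis2 backbone (about 4.4 kb without insert), carrying a 528 bp fragment of mouse agrin (Agrn) cloned between BamHI and EcoRI sites, both of which remain intact. It is maintained in E. coli as a high-copy plasmid under ampicillin selection. No feature table accompanies the record, so the regulatory elements are not listed explicitly. pTrcHis2 vectors generally drive expression from the IPTG-inducible trc promoter, under control of a plasmid-borne lacI repressor gene.

The agrin fragment is fused in frame to backbone-encoded C-terminal myc and polyhistidine tags, which allow immunodetection of the recombinant protein and its purification by metal-affinity chromatography. The construct name and the associated publication, which concerns signalling by the COOH-terminal domain of agrin through a synaptic receptor on central nervous system neurons, suggest that the insert encodes a short C-terminal agrin fragment of roughly 20 kDa. The "(0)" probably denotes a splice variant lacking an alternatively spliced insert, though the record does not define the fragment boundaries or the isoform. The depositor comments also point to later work identifying the alpha3 Na+/K+-ATPase as a neuronal agrin receptor. This is consistent with use of the plasmid to produce soluble, tagged agrin fragments for binding and functional studies on neurons.

The repository noted several mismatches between its own sequencing and the insert sequence supplied by the depositor, so the coding sequence should be checked before use.
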