>Addgene plasmid #11866 | C-Ag20(0) | addgene partial sequence | sequence record 18530 | 11866 with pTrcHisF
CCTCGGACCTACATCGAGTACCTCAATGCTGTGACTGAGAGTGAGAAAGCGCTGCAGAGCAACCACTTTG
AGCTGAGCTTACGCACTGAGGCCACGCAGGGGCTGGTGCTGTGGATTGGAAAGGTTGGAGAACGTGCAGA
CTACATGGCTCTGGCCATTGTGGATGGGCACCTACAACTGAGCTATGACCTAGGCTCCCAGCCAGTTGTG
CTGCGCTCCACTGTGAAGGTCAACACCAACCGCTGGCTTCGAGTCAGGGCTCACAGGGAGCACAGGGAAG
GTTCCCTTCAGGTGGGCAATGAAGCCCCTGTGACTGGCTCTTCCCCGCTGGGTGCCACACAATTGGACAC
AGATGGAGCCCTGTGGCTTGGAGGCCTACAGAAGCTTCCTGTGGGGCAGGCTCTCCCCAAGGCCTATGGC
ACGGGTTTTGTGGGCTGTCTGCGGGACGTGGTAGTGGGCCATCGCCAGCTGCATCTGCTGGAGGACGCTG
TCACCAAACCAGAGCTAAGACCCTGCCCCACTCTGAATTCGAAGCTTGGGCCCGAACAAAAACTCATCTC
AGAAGAGGATCTGAATAGCGCCGTCGACCATCATCATCATCATCATTGAGTTTAAACGGTCTCCAGCTTG
GCTGTTTTGGCGGATGAGAGAAGATTTTCA
